>Addgene plasmid #219280 | SFFV-MTF2-Brd 354 | addgene full sequence | sequence record 449035 | Addgene NGS Result
ATTTATGCAGAGGCCGAGGCCGCCTCGGCCTCTGAGCTATTCCAGAAGTAGTGAGGAGGCTTTTTTGGAG
GCCTAGGGACGTACCCAATTCGCCCTATAGTGAGTCGTATTACGCGCGCTCACTGGCCGTCGTTTTACAA
CGTCGTGACTGGGAAAACCCTGGCGTTACCCAACTTAATCGCCTTGCAGCACATCCCCCTTTCGCCAGCT
GGCGTAATAGCGAAGAGGCCCGCACCGATCGCCCTTCCCAACAGTTGCGCAGCCTGAATGGCGAATGGG
[124 nt withheld, positions 280-403]
C
[91 nt withheld, positions 405-495]
A
[49 nt withheld, positions 497-545]
CCTTTGACGTTGGAGTCCACGTTCTTT
[37 nt withheld, positions 573-609]
ACCCTATCTCGGTCTATTCTTTTGATTTATAAGGGATTTTGCCGATTTCGGCCTATTGGTTAAAAAATGA
GCTGATTTAACAAAAATTTAACGCGAATTTTAACAAAATATTAACGCTTACAATTTAGGTGGCACTTTTC
GGGGAAATGTGCGCGGAACCCCTATTTGTTTATTTTTCTAAATACATTCAAATATGTATCCGCTCATGAG
ACAATAACCCTGATAAATGCTTCAATAATATTGAAAAAGGAAGAGTATGAGTATTCAACATTTCCGTGTC
GCCCTTATTCCCTTTTTTGCGGCATTTTGCCTTCCTGTTTTTGCTCACCCAGAAACGCTGGTGAAAGTAA
AAGATGCTGAAGATCAGTTGGGTGCACGAGTGGGTTACATCGAACTGGATCTCAACAGCGGTAAGATCCT
TGAGAGTTTTCGCCCCGAAGAACGTTTTCCAATGATGAGCACTTTTAAAGTTCTGCTATGTGGCGCGGTA
TTATCCCGTATTGACGCCGGGCAAGAGCAACTCGGTCGCCGCATACACTATTCTCAGAATGACTTGGTTG
AGTACTCACCAGTCACAGAAAAGCATCTTACGGATGGCATGACAGTAAGAGAATTATGCAGTGCTGCCAT
AACCATGAGTGATAACACTGCGGCCAACTTACTTCTGACAACGATCGGAGGACCGAAGGAGCTAACCGCT
TTTTTGCACAACATGGGGGATCATGTAACTCGCCTTGATCGTTGGGAACCGGAGCTGAATGAAGCCATAC
CAAACGACGAGCGTGACACCACGATGCCTGTAGCAATGGCAACAACGTTGCGCAAACTATTAACTGGCGA
ACTACTTACTCTAGCTTCCCGGCAACAATTAATAGACTGGATGGAGGCGGATAAAGTTGCAGGACCACTT
CTGCGCTCGGCCCTTCCGGCTGGCTGGTTTATTGCTGATAAATCTGGAGCCGGTGAGCGTGGGTCTCGCG
GTATCATTGCAGCACTGGGGCCAGATGGTAAGCCCTCCCGTATCGTAGTTATCTACACGACGGGGAGTCA
GGCAACTATGGATGAACGAAATAGACAGATCGCTGAGATAGGTGCCTCACTGATTAAGCATTGGTAACTG
TCAGACCAAGTTTACTCATATATACTTTAGATTGATTTAAAACTTCATTTTTAATTTAAAAGGATCTAGG
TGAAGATCCTTTTTGATAATCTCATGACCAAAATCCCTTAACGTGAGTTTTCGTTCCACTGAGCGTCAGA
CCCCGTAGAAAAGATCAAAGGATCTTCTTGAGATCCTTTTTTTCTGCGCGTAATCTGCTGCTTGCAAACA
AAAAAACCACCGCTACCAGCGGTGGTTTGTTTGCCGGATCAAGAGCTACCAACTCTTTTTCCGAAGGTAA
CTGGCTTCAGCAGAGCGCAGATACCAAATACTGTTCTTCTAGTGTAGCCGTAGTTAGGCCACCACTTCAA
GAACTCTGTAGCACCGCCTACATACCTCGCTCTGCTAATCCTGTTACCAGTGGCTGCTGCCAGTGGCGAT
AAGTCGTGTCTTACCGGGTTGGACTCAAGACGATAGTTACCGGATAAGGCGCAGCGGTCGGGCTGAACGG
GGGGTTCGTGCACACAGCCCAGCTTGGAGCGAACGACCTACACCGAACTGAGATACCTACAGCGTGAGCT
ATGAGAAAGCGCCACGCTTCCCGAAGGGAGAAAGGCGGACAGGTATCCGGTAAGCGGCAGGGTCGGAACA
GGAGAGCGCACGAGGGAGCTTCCAGGGGGAAACGCCTGGTATCTTTATAGTCCTGTCGGGTTTCGCCACC
TCTGACTTGAGCGTCGATTTTTGTGATGCTCGTCAGGGGGGCGGAGCCTATGGAAAAACGCCAGCAACGC
GGCCTTTTTACGGTTCCTGGCCTTTTGCTGGCCTTTTGCTCACATGTTCTTTCCTGCGTTATCCCCTGAT
TCTGTGGATAACCGTATTACCGCCTTTGAGTGAGCTGATACCGCTCGCCGCAGCCGAACGACCGAGCGCA
GCGAGTCAGTGAGCGAGGAAGCGGAAGAGCGCCCAATACGCAAACCGCCTCTCCCCGCGCGTTGGCCGAT
TCATTAATGCAGCTGGCACGACAGGTTTCCCGACTGGAAAGCGGGCAGTGAGCGCAACGCAATTAATGTG
AGTTAGCTCACTCATTAGGCACCCCAGGCTTTACACTTTATGCTTCCGGCTCGTATGTTGTGTGGAATTG
TGAGCGGATAACAATTTCACACAGGAAACAGCTATGACCATGATTACGCCAAGCGCGCAATTAACCCTCA
CTAAAGGGAACAAAAGCTGGAGCTGCAAGCTTAATGTAGTCTTATGCAATACTCTTGTAGTCTTGCAACA
TGGTAACGATGAGTTAGCAACATGCCTTACAAGGAGAGAAAAAGCACCGTGCATGCCGATTGGTGGAAGT
AAGGTGGTACGATCGTGCCTTATTAGGAAGGCAACAGACGGGTCTGACATGGATTGGACGAACCACTGAA
TTGCCGCATTGCAGAGATATTGTATTTAAGTGCCTAGCTCGATACATAAACGGGTCTCTCTGGTTAGACC
AGATCTGAGCCTGGGAGCTCTCTGGCTAACTAGGGAACCCACTGCTTAAGCCTCAATAAAGCTTGCCTTG
AGTGCTTCAAGTAGTGTGTGCCCGTCTGTTGTGTGACTCTGGTAACTAGAGATCCCTCAGACCCTTTTAG
TCAGTGTGGAAAATCTCTAGCAGTGGCGCCCGAACAGGGACTTGAAAGCGAAAGGGAAACCAGAGGAGCT
CTCTCGACGCAGGACTCGGCTTGCTGAAGCGCGCACGGCAAGAGGCGAGGGGCGGCGACTGGTGAGTACG
CCAAAAATTTTGACTAGCGGAGGCTAGAAGGAGAGAGATGGGTGCGAGAGCGTCAGTATTAAGCGGGGGA
GAATTAGATCGCGATGGGAAAAAATTCGGTTAAGGCCAGGGGGAAAGAAAAAATATAAATTAAAACATAT
AGTATGGGCAAGCAGGGAGCTAGAACGATTCGCAGTTAATCCTGGCCTGTTAGAAACATCAGAAGGCTGT
AGACAAATACTGGGACAGCTACAACCATCCCTTCAGACAGGATCAGAAGAACTTAGATCATTATATAATA
CAGTAGCAACCCTCTATTGTGTGCATCAAAGGATAGAGATAAAAGACACCAAGGAAGCTTTAGACAAGAT
AGAGGAAGAGCAAAACAAAAGTAAGACCACCGCACAGCAAGCGGCCGCTGATCTTCAGACCTGGAGGAGG
AGATATGAGGGACAATTGGAGAAGTGAATTATATAAATATAAAGTAGTAAAAATTGAACCATTAGGAGTA
GCACCCACCAAGGCAAAGAGAAGAGTGGTGCAGAGAGAAAAAAGAGCAGTGGGAATAGGAGCTTTGTTCC
TTGGGTTCTTGGGAGCAGCAGGAAGCACTATGGGCGCAGCGTCAATGACGCTGACGGTACAGGCCAGACA
ATTATTGTCTGGTATAGTGCAGCAGCAGAACAATTTGCTGAGGGCTATTGAGGCGCAACAGCATCTGTTG
CAACTCACAGTCTGGGGCATCAAGCAGCTCCAGGCAAGAATCCTGGCTGTGGAAAGATACCTAAAGGATC
AACAGCTCCTGGGGATTTGGGGTTGCTCTGGAAAACTCATTTGCACCACTGCTGTGCCTTGGAATGCTAG
TTGGAGTAATAAATCTCTGGAACAGATTTGGAATCACACGACCTGGATGGAGTGGGACAGAGAAATTAAC
AATTACACAAGCTTAATACACTCCTTAATTGAAGAATCGCAAAACCAGCAAGAAAAGAATGAACAAGAAT
TATTGGAATTAGATAAATGGGCAAGTTTGTGGAATTGGTTTAACATAACAAATTGGCTGTGGTATATAAA
ATTATTCATAATGATAGTAGGAGGCTTGGTAGGTTTAAGAATAGTTTTTGCTGTACTTTCTATAGTGAAT
AGAGTTAGGCAGGGATATTCACCATTATCGTTTCAGACCCACCTCCCAACCCCGAGGGGACCCGACAGGC
CCGAAGGAATAGAAGAAGAAGGTGGAGAGAGAGACAGAGACAGATCCATTCGATTAGTGAACGGATCTCG
ACGGTATCGGTTAACTTTTAAAAGAAAAGGGGGGATTGGGGGGTACAGTGCAGGGGAAAGAATAGTAGAC
ATAATAGCAACAGACATACAAACTAAAGAATTACAAAAACAAATTACAAAAATTCAAAATTTTATCGATC
ACGAGACTAGCCTCGAGCTGGCTGCAGTAACGCCATTTTGCAAGGCATGGAAAAATACCAAACCAAGAAT
AGAGAAGTTCAGATCAAGGGCGGGTACATGAAAATAGCTAACGTTGGGCCAAACAGGATATCTGCGGTGA
GCAGTTTCGGCCCCGGCCCGGGGCCAAGAACAGATGGTCACCGCAGTTTCGGCCCCGGCCCGAGGCCAAG
AACAGATGGTCCCCAGATATGGCCCAACCCTCAGCAGTTTCTTAAGACCCATCAGATGTTTCCAGGCTCC
CCCAAGGACCTGAAATGACCCTGCGCCTTATTTGAATTAACCAATCAGCCTGCTTCTCGCTTCTGTTCGC
GCGCTTCTGCTTCCCGAGCTCTATAAAAGAGCTCACAACCCCTCACTCGGCGCGCCAGTCCTCCGACAGA
CTGAGTCGGCCGGTCGAATCAAGCTTATCGATACCGTCGACGGATCCGCTAGCCCGCGGTTCGAAATGAG
AGACTCTACAGGGGCAGGTAATTCACTGGTCCACAAGCGGTCTCCTTTACGTCGAAACCAAAAGACCCCA
ACATCCTTGACCAAGCTGTCTTTACAGGATGGACATAAAGCCAAAAAGCCAGCATGTAAATTTGAAGAGG
GTCAGGATGTCCTAGCTAGATGGTCAGATGGCTTGTTTTATCTTGGCACTATCAAAAAGATAAACATATT
GAAACAGAGCTGCTTCATCATATTTGAAGACAGTTCTAAATCCTGGGTTCTCTGGAAGGACATTCAAACA
GGAGCCACTGGAAGTGGGGAAATGGTCTGTACAATATGTCAAGAAGAGTATTCAGAAGCTCCCAATGAAA
TGGTTATATGTGACAAGTGTGGCCAAGGATATCATCAGTTGTGTCACACACCTCATATTGATTCCAGTGT
GATTGATTCAGATGAAAAATGGCTCTGTCGGCAGTGTGTTTTTGCAACAACAACAAAGAGGGGTGGTGCA
CTTAAGAAAGGACCAAATGCCAAAGCATTGCAAGTCATGAAGCAGACATTACCCTATAGTGTGGCAGACC
TTGAATGGGATGCAGGTCATAAAACCAATGTCCAGCAGTGTTACTGCTATTGTGGAGGCCCTGGAGACTG
GTATTTGAAGATGCTACAGTGCTGCAAATGTAAGCAGTGGTTTCATGAGGCTTGTGTGCAATGCCTTCAA
AAGCCAATGCTATTTGGAGACAGATTTTATACGTTTATATGCTCTGTCTGCAGTTCTGGACCAGAATACC
TCAAACGTCTACCATTACAGTGGGTAGATATAGCACACCTATGCCTTTACAACCTAAGTGTTATTCATAA
GAAGAAATACTTTGATTCTGAACTTGAGCTTATGACATACATTAATGAAAACTGGGATAGATTGCACCCT
GGAGAGCTGGCAGACACACCAAAATCTGAAAGATATGAGCATGTTCTGGAGGCATTAAATGATTACAAGA
CCATGGAAGTAAGCAATGGCATAGAAAAAAAAGGAAAGAAAAAATCTGTAGGTCGTCCACCTGGCCCATA
TACAAGAAAAATGATTCAAAAAACTGCTGAGCCACTTTTGGATAAGGAATCAATTTCAGAGAATCCTACT
TTGGATTTACCTTGTTCTATAGGGAGAACTGAGGGAACTGCACATTCATCCAATACCTCAGATGTGGATT
TCACGGGTGCTTCCAGTGCAAAAGAAACTACCTCGTCTAGCATTTCCAGGCATTATGGATTATCTGACTC
CAGAAAAAGAACGCGTACAGGAAGATCTTGGCCTGCTGCAATACCACATTTGCGGAGAAGAAGAGGTCGT
CTTCCAAGAAGAGCACTCCAGACTCAGAACTCAGAAATTGTAAAAGATGATGAAGGCAAAGAAGATTATC
AGTTTGATGAACTCAACACAGAGATTCTGAATAACTTAGCAGATCAGGAGTTACAACTCAATCATCTAAA
GAACTCCATTACCAGTTATTTTGGTGCTGCAGGTAGAATAGCATGTGGCGAAAAATACCGAGTTTTGGCA
CGTCGGGTGACACTTGATGGAAAGGTGCAGTATCTTGTGGAATGGGAAGGAGCAACTGCATCCTGAACCG
GTCGGATCCCCCGGGCTGCAGGAATTCGAGCATCTTACCGCCATTTATTCCCATATTTGTTCTGTTTTTC
TTGATTTGGGTATACATTTAAATGTTAATAAAACAAAATGGTGGGGCAATCATTTACATTTTTAGGGATA
TGTAATTACTAGTTCAGGTGTATTGCCACAAGACAAACATGTTAAGAAACTTTCCCGTTATTTACGCTCT
GTTCCTGTTAATCAACCTCTGGATTACAAAATTTGTGAAAGATTGACTGATATTCTTAACTATGTTGCTC
CTTTTACGCTGTGTGGATATGCTGCTTTAATGCCTCTGTATCATGCTATTGCTTCCCGTACGGCTTTCGT
TTTCTCCTCCTTGTATAAATCCTGGTTGCTGTCTCTTTATGAGGAGTTGTGGCCCGTTGTCCGTCAACGT
GGCGTGGTGTGCTCTGTGTTTGCTGACGCAACCCCCACTGGCTGGGGCATTGCCACCACCTGTCAACTCC
TTTCTGGGACTTTCGCTTTCCCCCTCCCGATCGCCACGGCAGAACTCATCGCCGCCTGCCTTGCCCGCTG
CTGGACAGGGGCTAGGTTGCTGGGCACTGATAATTCCGTGGTGTTGTCGGGGAAGCTGACGTCCTTTGCA
ATTCGATATCAAGCTGTACCTTCTAGATGTACAGAAGTGTAAGCGCTTCTAGACCAATGACTTACAAGGC
AGCTGTAGATCTTAGCCACTTTTTAAAAGAAAAGGGGGGACTGGAAGGGCTAATTCACTCCCAACGAAGA
CAAGATCTGCTTTTTGCTTGTACTGGGTCTCTCTGGTTAGACCAGATCTGAGCCTGGGAGCTCTCTGGCT
AACTAGGGAACCCACTGCTTAAGCCTCAATAAAGCTTGCCTTGAGTGCTTCAAGTAGTGTGTGCCCGTCT
GTTGTGTGACTCTGGTAACTAGAGATCCCTCAGACCCTTTTAGTCAGTGTGGAAAATCTCTAGCAGTAGT
AGTTCATGTCATCTTATTATTCAGTATTTATAACTTGCAAAGAAATGAATATCAGAGAGTGAGAGGAACT
TGTTTATTGCAGCTTATAATGGTTACAAATAAAGCAATAGCATCACAAATTTCACAAATAAAGCATTTTT
TTCACTGCATTCTAGTTGTGGTTTGTCCAAACTCATCAATGTATCTTATCATGTCTGGCTCTAGCTATCC
CGCCCCTAACTCCGCCCATCCCGCCCCTAACTCCGCCCAGTTCCGCCCATTCTCCGCCCCATGGCTGACT
AATTTTTTTT
Features (pLannotate 1.2.2; 29 found; start..end, strand, type, name):
     94..112     -  promoter       T7 promoter: promoter for bacteriophage T7 RNA polymerase
    120..275     +  CDS            lacZα (fragment): LacZα fragment of β-galactosidase; lacZ fragment
    280..708     +  rep_origin     f1 ori (sequence partly withheld): f1 bacteriophage origin of replication; arrow indicates direction of (+) strand synthesis
    761..865     +  promoter       AmpR promoter: bla
    866..1726    +  CDS            AmpR: β-lactamase; bla; confers resistance to ampicillin, carbenicillin, and related antibiotics
   1897..2485    +  rep_origin     ori: high-copy-number ColE1/pMB1/pBR322/pUC origin of replication
   2668..2760    +  CDS            lacI (fragment): lac repressor; lacI; The lac repressor binds to the lac operator to inhibit transcription in E. coli. This inhibition can be relieved by adding lactose or isopropyl-β-D-thiogalactopyranoside (IPTG).
   2773..2794    +  protein_bind   CAP binding site: CAP binding activates transcription in the presence of cAMP. E. coli catabolite activator protein
   2809..2839    +  promoter       lac promoter: promoter for the E. coli lac operon
   2847..2863    +  protein_bind   lac operator: The lac repressor binds to the lac operator to inhibit transcription in E. coli. This inhibition can be relieved by adding lactose or isopropyl-β-D-thiogalactopyranoside (IPTG). lac repressor encoded by lacI
   2908..2926    +  promoter       T3 promoter: promoter for bacteriophage T3 RNA polymerase
   2954..3180    +  promoter       RSV promoter: Rous sarcoma virus enhancer/promoter
   3181..3361    +  LTR            5' LTR (truncated): truncated 5' long terminal repeat (LTR) from HIV-1
   3408..3533    +  misc_feature   HIV-1 Ψ: packaging signal of human immunodeficiency virus type 1
   3517..3880    +  CDS            HIV-1 gag (fragment): gag protein from human immunodeficiency virus 1; gag
   4026..4259    +  misc_feature   RRE: The Rev response element (RRE) of HIV-1 allows for Rev-dependent mRNA export from the nucleus to the cytoplasm.
   4636..4736    +  CDS            Rev (fragment): human immunodeficiency virus 1 (HIV-1) Rev protein; rev; enhances nuclear export of unspliced and incompletely spliced viral mRNAs
   4755..4872    +  misc_feature   cPPT/CTS: central polypurine tract and central termination sequence of HIV-1
   4906..5307    +  promoter       SFFV promoter: spleen focus-forming virus long terminal repeat (LTR) promoter
   5317..5340    +  misc_feature   MCS (fragment): pBluescript multiple cloning site
   5365..6972    +  CDS            MTF2 (fragment): MTF2_HUMAN - Also known as PCL2. Experimental evidence at protein level: Swiss-Prot protein existence level 1. Polycomb group (PcG) protein that specifically binds histone H3 trimethylated at 'Lys-36' (H3K36me3) and recruits the PRC2 complex, thus enhancing PRC2 H3K27me3 methylation activity (PubMed:23142980, PubMed:23228662, PubMed:31959557). Regulates the transcriptional networks during embryonic stem cell self-renewal and differentiation (By similarity). Promotes recruitment of the PRC2 complex to the inactive X chromosome in differentiating XX ES cells and PRC2 recruitment to target genes
   6983..7008    +  misc_feature   MCS (fragment): pBluescript multiple cloning site
   7008..7067    +  CDS            S (fragment): HBSAG_WHV6 - Experimental evidence at transcript level: Swiss-Prot protein existence level 2. The middle envelope protein plays an important role in the budding of the virion. It is involved in the induction of budding in a nucleocapsid independent way. In this process the majority of envelope proteins bud to form subviral lipoprotein particles of 22 nm of diameter that do not contain a nucleocapsid (By similarity). From Woodchuck hepatitis B virus (isolate w64/pWS23) (WHV).
   7199..7602    +  misc_feature   WPRE: woodchuck hepatitis virus posttranscriptional regulatory element
   7660..7719    +  CDS            nef (fragment): NEF_HV1Z2 - Experimental evidence at protein level: Swiss-Prot protein existence level 1. Extracellular Nef protein targets CD4(+) T-lymphocytes for apoptosis by interacting with CXCR4 surface receptors. From Human immunodeficiency virus type 1 group M subtype D (isolate Z2/CDC-Z34) (HIV-1).
   7721..7954    +  LTR            3' LTR (ΔU3): self-inactivating 3' long terminal repeat (LTR) from HIV-1
   8026..8147    +  polyA_signal   SV40 poly(A) signal: SV40 polyadenylation signal
   8166..8187    +  rep_origin     SV40 ori (fragment): SV40 origin of replication
   8187..73      +  rep_origin     SV40 ori (across the origin): SV40 origin of replication
