[The description below was written by a language model from this plasmid's Addgene catalogue record and pLannotate feature annotations shown in this document.]
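Description:
SFFV-MTF2-Brd 354 is a third-generation-style, self-inactivating HIV-1 lentiviral transfer plasmid built on the SFFV-MCS backbone, carrying the human transcription factor MTF2 (also known as PCL2) together with an assigned DNA barcode. It is propagated in E. coli as a high-copy plasmid through a ColE1/pUC-type origin with ampicillin selection (AmpR), and retains pBluescript-derived remnants such as an f1 origin, lac regulatory elements, lacZα fragment and T7/T3 promoters. The full sequenced record is about 8.2 kb, consistent with the stated backbone plus a roughly 1.6 kb insert.

The viral cassette begins with an RSV promoter fused to a truncated 5' LTR, which drives Tat-independent production of the genomic RNA in packaging cells. This is followed by the Ψ packaging signal with a partial gag region, the Rev response element for nuclear export of the unspliced RNA, and the cPPT/CTS, which aids nuclear import in transduced cells. Internally, the spleen focus-forming virus (SFFV) promoter, which is strong in haematopoietic and other mammalian cells, drives the MTF2 coding sequence cloned between flanking multiple cloning site remnants. A WPRE downstream enhances transcript stability and expression. According to the depositor, the barcode sits after the WPRE in an XbaI site, so it should be included in the transcript; it is not annotated separately in the feature table. The cassette ends in a ΔU3 3' LTR, followed by an SV40 poly(A) signal and SV40 origin. No mammalian selection marker or fluorescent reporter is annotated.

The construct belongs to a barcoded transcription factor collection intended for combinatorial screening of factors in immune cell reprogramming, where the barcode allows the delivered factor to be identified.
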