Addgene plasmid #219280: SFFV-MTF2-Brd 354
Purpose: Transcription factor MTF2 with a specific barcode assigned.
Depositing lab: Filipe Pereira. Depositing organization: Center for Neuroscience and Cell Biology, University of Coimbra. Publication: A combinatorial transcription factor screening platform for immune cell reprogramming. Kurochkin I, Altman AR, Caiado I, Pertiga-Cabral D, Halitzki E, Minaeva M, Zimmermannova O, Henriques-Oliveira L, Klein D, Nair M, Oliveira D, Cajal LR, Knittel R, Feick C, Ringner M, Martin M, Cirovic B, Pires CF, Rosa FF, Sitnicka E, Theis FJ, Pereira CF. Cell Syst. 2026 Jan 21;17(1):101457. doi: 10.1016/j.cels.2025.101457. Epub 2026 Jan 14. PubMed 41539305.
Backbone
  Vector backbone: SFFV-MCS
  Backbone size w/o insert (bp): 6638
  Vector type: Lentiviral
Growth in bacteria
  Bacterial resistance: Ampicillin, 100 μg/mL
  Growth temperature: 37°C
  Growth strain: NEB Stable
  Copy number: High Copy
Gene/Insert
  Gene/Insert name: MTF2
  Species: H. sapiens (human)
  Insert size (bp): 1611
  Entrez Gene: MTF2 (a.k.a. M96, PCL2, TDRD19A, dJ976O13.2)
  Promoter: The spleen focus-forming virus (SFFV) promoter
  Cloning method: Restriction Enzyme; 5′ cloning site Bsp119I (not destroyed); 3′ cloning site BstHI (not destroyed)
Terms and licenses: Academic/Nonprofit Terms; Industry Terms: Not Available to Industry
Depositor comments: Barcode sequence cloned into XbaI restriction site. Design of plasmid is as follows: SFFV-[TF sequence]-WPRE-[Barcode sequence].
How to cite: SFFV-MTF2-Brd 354 was a gift from Filipe Pereira (Addgene plasmid # 219280 ; http://n2t.net/addgene:219280 ; RRID:Addgene_219280)
