>Addgene plasmid #219280 | SFFV-MTF2-Brd 354 | depositor partial sequence | sequence record 428320 | TF ORF
ATGAGAGACTCTACAGGGGCAGGTAATTCACTGGTCCACAAGCGGTCTCCTTTACGTCGAAACCAAAAGA
CCCCAACATCCTTGACCAAGCTGTCTTTACAGGATGGACATAAAGCCAAAAAGCCAGCATGTAAATTTGA
AGAGGGTCAGGATGTCCTAGCTAGATGGTCAGATGGCTTGTTTTATCTTGGCACTATCAAAAAGATAAAC
ATATTGAAACAGAGCTGCTTCATCATATTTGAAGACAGTTCTAAATCCTGGGTTCTCTGGAAGGACATTC
AAACAGGAGCCACTGGAAGTGGGGAAATGGTCTGTACAATATGTCAAGAAGAGTATTCAGAAGCTCCCAA
TGAAATGGTTATATGTGACAAGTGTGGCCAAGGATATCATCAGTTGTGTCACACACCTCATATTGATTCC
AGTGTGATTGATTCAGATGAAAAATGGCTCTGTCGGCAGTGTGTTTTTGCAACAACAACAAAGAGGGGTG
GTGCACTTAAGAAAGGACCAAATGCCAAAGCATTGCAAGTCATGAAGCAGACATTACCCTATAGTGTGGC
AGACCTTGAATGGGATGCAGGTCATAAAACCAATGTCCAGCAGTGTTACTGCTATTGTGGAGGCCCTGGA
GACTGGTATTTGAAGATGCTACAGTGCTGCAAATGTAAGCAGTGGTTTCATGAGGCTTGTGTGCAATGCC
TTCAAAAGCCAATGCTATTTGGAGACAGATTTTATACGTTTATATGCTCTGTCTGCAGTTCTGGACCAGA
ATACCTCAAACGTCTACCATTACAGTGGGTAGATATAGCACACCTATGCCTTTACAACCTAAGTGTTATT
CATAAGAAGAAATACTTTGATTCTGAACTTGAGCTTATGACATACATTAATGAAAACTGGGATAGATTGC
ACCCTGGAGAGCTGGCAGACACACCAAAATCTGAAAGATATGAGCATGTTCTGGAGGCATTAAATGATTA
CAAGACCATGGAAGTAAGCAATGGCATAGAAAAAAAAGGAAAGAAAAAATCTGTAGGTCGTCCACCTGGC
CCATATACAAGAAAAATGATTCAAAAAACTGCTGAGCCACTTTTGGATAAGGAATCAATTTCAGAGAATC
CTACTTTGGATTTACCTTGTTCTATAGGGAGAACTGAGGGAACTGCACATTCATCCAATACCTCAGATGT
GGATTTCACGGGTGCTTCCAGTGCAAAAGAAACTACCTCGTCTAGCATTTCCAGGCATTATGGATTATCT
GACTCCAGAAAAAGAACGCGTACAGGAAGATCTTGGCCTGCTGCAATACCACATTTGCGGAGAAGAAGAG
GTCGTCTTCCAAGAAGAGCACTCCAGACTCAGAACTCAGAAATTGTAAAAGATGATGAAGGCAAAGAAGA
TTATCAGTTTGATGAACTCAACACAGAGATTCTGAATAACTTAGCAGATCAGGAGTTACAACTCAATCAT
CTAAAGAACTCCATTACCAGTTATTTTGGTGCTGCAGGTAGAATAGCATGTGGCGAAAAATACCGAGTTT
TGGCACGTCGGGTGACACTTGATGGAAAGGTGCAGTATCTTGTGGAATGGGAAGGAGCAACTGCATCCTG
A
