>Addgene plasmid #219280 | SFFV-MTF2-Brd 354 | depositor partial sequence | sequence record 428321 | Barcode sequence
TGTACAGAAGTGTAAGCGCT
